>Addgene plasmid #171527 | pGTPA-Gm | addgene full sequence | sequence record 340981 | Addgene NGS Result
TTGACAGCTAGCTCAGTCCTAGGTATAATACTAGTATATTAATAGCGCCGCAATTCATGCTGCTTGCAGC
CTCTGAATTTTGTTAAATGAGGGTTAGTTTGACTGTATAAATACAGTCTTGCTTTCTGACCCTGGTAGCT
GCTCACCCTGATGCTGCTGTCAATAGACAGGATAGGTGCGCTCCCAGCAATAAGGGCGCGGATGTACTGC
TGTAGTGGCTACTGAATCACCCCCGATCAAGGGGGAACCCTCCAAAAGGTGGGTTGAAAGAGACCATTGG
TCTCATTTTTTTAGCCGTGATAGTTTGCGACAGATATCGAATTCCTGCAGCCCGGGGGATCCACTAGTTG
TACAGTGACTAATTATATGTCGTTGTGACAAATTATTGTCATCAGTAAAATCCTTATACAGTATAGATTA
TAGCGCTTTGGCAGTTTTAGCATAACCTCTTTGCAGTGACAAAATAGATGTCGTTGTCCGTGATTGTGAC
AAATTAGCTGTCGCTTTGCAAGATAGGAAAAAGCTTTTGTGTATTTTCATAATGACAAATTGACTGTCGC
CTCGAGGAATAGGAACTTCGGAATAGGAACTTCAAGATCCCCTGATTCCCTTTGTCAACAGCAATGGATC
GAATTGACATAAGCCTGTTCGGTTCGTAAACTGTAATGCAAGTAGCGTATGCGCTCACGCAACTGGTCCA
GAACCTTGACCGAACGCAGCGGTGGTAACGGCGCAGTGGCGGTTTTCATGGCTTGTTATGACTGTTTTTT
TGTACAGTCTATGCCTCGGGCATCCAAGCAGCAAGCGCGTTACGCCGTGGGTCGATGTTTGATGTTATGG
AGCAGCAACGATGTTACGCAGCAGCAACGATGTTACGCAGCAGGGCAGTCGCCCTAAAACAAAGTTAGGT
GGCTCAAGTATGGGCATCATTCGCACATGTAGGCTCGGCCCTGACCAAGTCAAATCCATGCGGGCTGCTC
TTGATCTTTTCGGTCGTGAGTTCGGAGACGTAGCCACCTACTCCCAACATCAGCCGGACTCCGATTACCT
CGGGAACTTGCTCCGTAGTAAGACATTCATCGCGCTTGCTGCCTTCGACCAAGAAGCGGTTGTTGGCGCT
CTCGCGGCTTACGTTCTGCCCAAGTTTGAGCAGCCGCGTAGTGAGATCTATATCTATGATCTCGCAGTCT
CCGGCGAGCACCGGAGGCAGGGCATTGCCACCGCGCTCATCAATCTCCTCAAGCATGAGGCCAACGCGCT
TGGTGCTTATGTGATCTACGTGCAAGCAGATTACGGTGACGATCCCGCAGTGGCTCTCTATACAAAGTTG
GGCATACGGGAAGAAGTGATGCACTTTGATATCGACCCAAGTACCGCCACCTAACAATTCGTTCAAGCCG
AGATCAGCTTCCCGGCCGCGGAGTTGTTCGGTAAATTGTCACAACGCCGCGGCCAATTCGATCTAGATCA
GTAACTATTAAACTTAGGGGTGGGTTGAAAGCAAGTCCTTTTATCCGCTTGTTTTAATTGCTTTGTATAA
TAATTGCAGAGCATATTATATTGATGACATTTAATTTGTCATCAATTAATTAAGCAACGCTGATGGGTCA
CGACGACAATTAAATAGTCACAATGACATTAATCTGTCACCGACGACAGATAATTTGTCACTGTACAAAG
CTTGAGTATTCTATAGTGTCACCTAAATAGCTTGGCGTAATCATGGTCATAGCTGTTTCCTGTGTGAAAT
TGTTATCCGCTCACAATTCCACACAACATACGAGCCGGAAGCATAAAGTGTAAAGCCTGGGGTGCCTAAT
GAGTGAGCTAACTCACATTAATTGCGTTGCGCTCACTGCCCGCTTTCCAGTCGGGAAACCTGTCGTGCCA
GAATTCTTGAAGACGAAAGGGCCTCGTGATACGCCTATTTTTATAGGTTAATGTCATGATAATAATGGTT
TCTTAGACGTCAGGTGGCACTTTTCGGGGAAATGTGCGCGGAACCCCTATTTGTTTATTTTTCTAAATAC
ATTCAAATATGTATCCGCTCATGAGACAATAACCCTGATAAATGCTTCAATAATATTGAAAAAGGAAGAG
TATGAGTATTCAACATTTCCGTGTCGCCCTTATTCCCTTTTTTGCGGCATTTTGCCTTCCTGTTTTTGCT
CACCCAGAAACGCTGGTGAAAGTAAAAGATGCTGAAGATCAGTTGGGTGCACGAGTGGGTTACATCGAAC
TGGATCTCAACAGCGGTAAGATCCTTGAGAGTTTTCGCCCCGAAGAACGTTTTCCAATGATGAGCACTTT
TAAAGTTCTGCTATGTGGCGCGGTATTATCCCGTGTTGACGCCGGGCAAGAGCAACTCGGTCGCCGCATA
CACTATTCTCAGAATGACTTGGTTGAGTACTCACCAGTCACAGAAAAGCATCTTACGGATGGCATGACAG
TAAGAGAATTATGCAGTGCTGCCATAACCATGAGTGATAACACTGCGGCCAACTTACTTCTGACAACGAT
CGGAGGACCGAAGGAGCTAACCGCTTTTTTGCACAACATGGGGGATCATGTAACTCGCCTTGATCGTTGG
GAACCGGAGCTGAATGAAGCCATACCAAACGACGAGCGTGACACCACGATGCCTGCAGCAATGGCAACAA
CGTTGCGCAAACTATTAACTGGCGAACTACTTACTCTAGCTTCCCGGCAACAATTAATAGACTGGATGGA
GGCGGATAAAGTTGCAGGACCACTTCTGCGCTCGGCCCTTCCGGCTGGCTGGTTTATTGCTGATAAATCT
GGAGCCGGTGAGCGTGGATCTCGCGGTATCATTGCAGCACTGGGGCCAGATGGTAAGCCCTCCCGTATCG
TAGTTATCTACACGACGGGGAGTCAGGCAACTATGGATGAACGAAATAGACAGATCGCTGAGATAGGTGC
CTCACTGATTAAGCATTGGTAACTGTCAGACCAAGTTTACTCATATATACTTTAGATTGATTTAAAACTT
CATTTTTAATTTAAAAGGATCTAGGTGAAGATCCTTTTTGATAATCTCATGACCAAAATCCCTTAACGTG
AGTTTTCGTTCCACTGAGCGTCAGACCCCAATTACACGCCACTGGCTGTGCTTGCTGGGGTGACGGTGGC
AACGGTGGCGGCCTTGCTGGGCTATCGCGTTGGAAAGAAACGAGGGAAAGGGGACTGATAAACCGGTCTT
AGCCCCTCCCCTTGGTGTCCAACCGCTCTGTAGGCCTCTCAGGCGCCGCTGGTGCCGCTGGTTGGACGCC
AAGGGTGAATCCGCCTCGATACCCTGATTACTCGCTTCCTGCGCCCTCTCAGGCGGCGATAGGGGACTGG
TAAAACGGGGATTGCCCAGACGCCTCCCCCGCCCCTTCAGGGGCACAAATGCGGCCCCAACGGGGCCACG
TAGTGGTGCGTTTTTTGCGTTTCCACCCTTTTCTTCCTTTTCCCTTTTAAACCTTTTAGGACGTCTACAG
GCCACGTAATCCGTGGCCTGTAGAGTTTAAAAAGGGACGGATTTGTTGCCATTAAGGGACGGATTTGTTG
TTAAGAAGGGACGGATTTGTTGTTGTAAAGGGACGGATTTGTTGTATTGTGGGACGCAGATACAGTGTCC
CCTTATACACAAGGAATGTCGAACGTGGCCTCACCCCCAATGGTTTACAAAAGCAATGCCCTGGTCGAGG
CCGCGTATCGCCTCAGTGTTCAGGAACAGCGGATCGTTCTGGCCTGTATTAGCCAGGTGAAGAGGAGCGA
GCCTGTCACCGATGAAGTGATGTATTCAGTGACGGCGGAGGACATAGCGACGATGGCGGGTGTCCCTATC
GAATCTTCCTACAACCAGCTCAAAGAAGCGGCCCTGCGCCTGAAACGGCGGGAAGTCCGGTTAACCCAAG
AGCCCAATGGCAAGGGGAAAAGACCGAGTGTGATGATTACCGGCTGGGTGCAAACAATCATCTACCGGGA
GGGTGAGGGCCGTGTAGAACTCAGGTTCACCAAAGACATGCTGCCGTACCTGACGGAACTCACCAAACAG
TTCACCAAATACGCCTTGGCTGACGTGGCCAAGATGGACAGCACCCACGCGATCAGGCTTTACGAGCTGC
TCATGCAATGGGACAGCATCGGCCAGCGCGAAATAGAAATTGACCAGCTGCGAAAGTGGTTTCAACTGGA
AGGCCGGTATCCCTCGATCAAGGACTTCAAGTTGCGAGTGCTTGATCCAGCCGTGACGCAGATCAACGAG
CACAGCCCGCTACAGGTGGAGTGGGCGCAGCGAAAGACCGGGCGCAAGGTCACACATCTGTTGTTCAGTT
TTGGACCGAAGAAGCCCGCCAAGGCGGTGGGTAAGGCCCCAGCGAAGCGCAAGGCCGGGAAGATTTCAGA
TGCTGAGATCGCGAAACAGGCTCGCCCTGGTGAGACATGGGAAGCGGCCCGCGCTCGACTAACCCAGATG
CCGCTTGCGCAAACTATTAACTGGCGAACTACTTACTCTAGCTTCCCGGCAACAATTAATAGACTGGATG
GAGGCGGATAAAGTTGCAGGACCACTTCTGCGCTCGGCCCTTCCGGCTGGCTGGTTTATTGCTGATAAAT
CTGGAGCCGGTGAGCGTGGGTCTCGCGGTATCATTGCAGCACTGGGGCCAGATGGTAAGCCCTCCCGTAT
CGTAGTTATCTACACGACGGGGAGTCAGGCAACTATGGATGAACGAAATAGACAGATCGCTGAGATAGGT
GCCTCACTGATTAAGCATTGGTAACTGTCAGACCAAGTTTACTCATATATACTTTAGATTGATTTAAAAC
TTCATTTTTAATTTAAAAGGATCTAGGTGAAGATCCTTTTTGATAATCTCATGACCAAAATCCCTTAACG
TGAGTTTTCGTTCCACTGAGCGTCAGACCCCGTAGAAAAGATCAAAGGATCTTCTTGAGATCCTTTTTTT
CTGCGCGTAATCTGCTGCTTGCAAACAAAAAAACCACCGCTACCAGCGGTGGTTTGTTTGCCGGATCAAG
AGCTACCAACTCTTTTTCCGAAGGTAACTGGCTTCAGCAGAGCGCAGATACCAAATACTGTCCTTCTAGT
GTAGCCGTAGTTAGGCCACCACTTCAAGAACTCTGTAGCACCGCCTACATACCTCGCTCTGCTAATCCTG
TTACCAGTGGCTGCTGCCAGTGGCGATAAGTCGTGTCTTACCGGGTTGGACTCAAGACGATAGTTACCGG
ATAAGGCGCAGCGGTCGGGCTGAACGGGGGGTTCGTGCACACAGCCCAGCTTGGAGCGAACGACCTACAC
CGAACTGAGATACCTACAGCGTGAGCTATGAGAAAGCGCCACGCTTCCCGAAGGGAGAAAGGCGGACAGG
TATCCGGTAAGCGGCAGGGTCGGAACAGGAGAGCGCACGAGGGAGCTTCCAGGGGGAAACGCCTGGTATC
TTTATAGTCCTGTCGGGTTTCGCCACCTCTGACTTGAGCGTCGATTTTTGTGATGCTCGTCAGGGGGGCG
GAGCCTATGGAAAAACGCCAGCAACGCGGCCTTTTTACGGTTCCTGGCCTTTTGCTGGCCTTTTGCTCAC
ATGTTCTTTCCTGCGTTATCCCCTGATTCTGTGGATAACCGTATTACCGCCTTTGAGTGAGCTGATACCG
CTCGCCGCAGCCGAACGACCGAGCGCAGCGAGTCAGTGAGCGAGGAAGCGGAAGAGCGCCTGATGCGGTA
TTTTCTCCTTACGCATCTGTGCGGTATTTCACACCGCACAGATGCGTAAGGAGAAAATACCGCATCAGGA
AATTGTAAGCGTTAATATTTTGTTAAAATTCGCGTTAAATTTTTGTTAAATCAGCTCATTTTTTAACCAA
TAGGCCGAAATCGGCAAAATCCCTTATAAATCAAAAGAATAGACCGAGATAGGGT
[37 nt withheld, positions 5936-5972]
AAAGAACGTGGACTCCAACGTCAAAGG
[49 nt withheld, positions 6000-6048]
T
[91 nt withheld, positions 6050-6140]
G
[124 nt withheld, positions 6142-6265]
CCATTCGCCATTCAGGCTGCGCAACTGTTGGGAAGGGCGATCGGTGCGGGCCTCTTCGCTATTACGCCAG
CTGGCGAAAGGGGGATGTGCTGCAAGGCGATTAAGTTGGGTAACGCCAGGGTTTTCCCAGTCACGACGTT
GTAAAACGACGGCCAGTGAATTGTAATACGACTCACTATAGGGCGAATTCGAGCTCGGTACCCGGGGATC
CCGGCATCAGAGCAGATTGTACTGAGAGTGCACCATAATCGGCATTTTCTTTTGCGTTTTTATTTGTTAA
CTGTTAATTGTCCTTGTTCAAGGATGCTGTCTTTGACAACAGATGTTTTCTTGCCTTTGATGTTCAGCAG
GAAGCTAGGCGCAAACGTTGATTGTTTGTCTGCGTAGAATCCTCTGTTTGTCATATAGCTTGTAATCACG
ACATTGTTTCCTTTCGCTTGAGGTACAGCGAAGTGTGAGTAAGTAAAGGTTACATCGTTAGGATCAAGAT
CCATTTTTAACACAAGGCCAGTTTTGTTCAGCGGCTTGTATGGGCCAGTTAAAGAATTAGAAACATAACC
AAGCATGTAAATATCGTTAGACGTAATGCCGTCAATCGTCATTTTTGATCCGCGGGAGTCAGTGAACAGA
TACCATTTGCCGTTCATTTTAAAGACGTTCGCGCGTTCAATTTCATCTGTTACTGTGTTAGATGCAATCA
GCGGTTTCATCACTTTTTTCAGTGTGTAATCATCGTTTAGCTCAATCATACCGAGAGCGCCGTTTGCTAA
CTCAGCCGTGCGTTTTTTATCGCTTTGCAGAAGTTTTTGACTTTCTTGACGGAAGAATGATGTGCTTTTG
CCATAGTATGCTTTGTTAAATAAAGATTCTTCGCCTTGGTAGCCATCTTCAGTTCCAGTGTTTGCTTCAA
ATACTAAGTATTTGTGGCCTTTATCTTCTACGTAGTGAGGATCTCTCAGCGTATGGTTGTCGCCTGAGCT
GTAGTTGCCTTCATCGATGAACTGCTGTACATTTTGATACGTTTTTCCGTCACCGTCAAAGATTGATTTA
TAATCCTCTACACCGTTGATGTTCAAAGAGCTGTCTGATGCTGATACGTTAACTTGTGCAGTTGTCAGTG
TTTGTTTGCCGTAATGTTTACCGGAGAAATCAGTGTAGAATAAACGGATTTTTCCGTCAGATGTAAATGT
GGCTGAACCTGACCATTCTTGTGTTTGGTCTTTTAGGATAGAATCATTTGCATCGAATTTGTCGCTGTCT
TTAAAGACGCGGCCAGCGTTTTTCCAGCTGTCAATAGAAGTTTCGCCGACTTTTTGATAGAACATGTAAA
TCGATGTGTCATCCGCATTTTTAGGATCTCCGGCTAATGCAAAGACGATGTGGTAGCCGTGATAGTTTGC
GACAGTGCCGTCAGCGTTTTGTAATGGCCAGCTGTCCCAAACGTCCAGGCCTTTTGCAGAAGAGATATTT
TTAATTGTGGACGAATCGAACTCAGGAACTTGATATTTTTCATTTTTTTGCTGTTCAGGGATTTGCAGCA
TATCATGGCGTGTAATATGGGAAATGCCGTATGTTTCCTTATATGGCTTTTGGTTCGTTTCTTTCGCAAA
CGCTTGAGTTGCGCCTCCTGCCAGCAGTGCGGTAGTAAAGGTTAATACTGTTGCTTGTTTTGCAAACTTT
TTGATGTTCATCGTTCATGTCTCCTTTTTTATGTACTGTGTTAGCGGTCTGCTTCTTCCAGCCCTCCTGT
TTGAAGATGGCAAGTTAGTTACGCACAATAAAAAAAGACCTAAAATATGTAAGGGGTGACGCCAAAGTAT
ACACTTTGCCCTTTACACATTTTAGGTCTTGCCTGCTTTATCAGTAACAAACCCGCGCGATTTACTTTTC
GACCTCATTCTATTAGACTCTCGTTTGGATTGCAACTGGTCTATTTTCCTCTTTTGTTTGATAGAAAATC
ATAAAAGGATTTGCAGACTACGGGCCTAAAGAACTAAAAAATCTATCTGTTTCTTTTCATTCTCTGTATT
TTTTATAGTTTCTGTTGCATGGGCATAAAGTTGCGTCGACGCCTTGCTCAAATTGGAATCAGGTTTGTGC
CAATACCAGTAGAAACAGACGAAGAATCCATGGCGGCCGCTGTCATGGGCCC
Features (pLannotate 1.2.2; 25 found; start..end, strand, type, name):
      1..35      +  promoter       J23119(SpeI) promoter: bacterial promoter (Registry of Standard Biological Parts BBa J23119) modified to end with an SpeI site
    313..349     -  misc_feature   MCS (fragment): pBluescript multiple cloning site
    567..593     -  protein_bind   FRT (mutant) (fragment): FRT site with a mutation in the core sequence (Azam et al., 1997) FLP recombinase from the Saccharomyces cerevisiae 2μ plasmid
    634..662     +  promoter       Pc promoter: intI1 (promoter lies within the coding sequence); class 1 integron promoter
    851..1384    +  CDS            GmR: gentamycin acetyltransferase; aacC1; confers resistance to gentamycin
   1690..1708    -  promoter       SP6 promoter: promoter for bacteriophage SP6 RNA polymerase
   1750..1766    -  protein_bind   lac operator: The lac repressor binds to the lac operator to inhibit transcription in E. coli. This inhibition can be relieved by adding lactose or isopropyl-β-D-thiogalactopyranoside (IPTG). lac repressor encoded by lacI
   1774..1804    -  promoter       lac promoter: promoter for the E. coli lac operon
   1819..1840    -  protein_bind   CAP binding site: CAP binding activates transcription in the presence of cAMP. E. coli catabolite activator protein
   1853..1891    -  CDS            lacI (fragment): lac repressor; lacI; The lac repressor binds to the lac operator to inhibit transcription in E. coli. This inhibition can be relieved by adding lactose or isopropyl-β-D-thiogalactopyranoside (IPTG).
   1997..2101    +  promoter       AmpR promoter: bla
   2102..2959    +  CDS            bla: BLAT_ECOLX - Experimental evidence at protein level: Swiss-Prot protein existence level 1. TEM-type are the most prevalent beta-lactamases in enterobacteria; they hydrolyze the beta-lactam bond in susceptible beta-lactam antibiotics, thus conferring resistance to penicillins and cephalosporins. TEM-3 and TEM-4 are capable of hydrolyzing cefotaxime and ceftazidime. TEM-5 is capable of hydrolyzing ceftazidime. TEM-6 is capable of hydrolyzing ceftazidime and aztreonam. TEM-8/CAZ-2, TEM- 16/CAZ-7 and TEM-24/CAZ-6 are markedly active against ceftazidime. IRT- 4 shows resistance to beta-lactamase in
   3300..3651    -  rep_origin     pRO1600 oriV: broad-host-range origin of replication from Pseudomonas aeruginosa plasmid pRO1600; requires the pRO1600 Rep protein for replication (West et al., 1994)
   3665..4485    +  CDS            pRO1600 Rep (fragment): replication protein for the broad-host-range plasmid pRO1600 from Pseudomonas aeruginosa&nbsp
   4485..4783    +  CDS            bla(M) (fragment): β-lactamase lacking the signal sequence; bla(M); allows cytosolic expression of β-lactamase
   4955..5543    +  rep_origin     ori: high-copy-number ColE1/pMB1/pBR322/pUC origin of replication
   5729..5778    -  misc_feature   bom (fragment): basis of mobility region from pBR322
   5837..6265    -  rep_origin     f1 ori (sequence partly withheld): f1 bacteriophage origin of replication; arrow indicates direction of (+) strand synthesis
   6269..6426    -  CDS            lacZα (fragment): LacZα fragment of β-galactosidase; lacZ fragment
   6429..6447    +  promoter       T7 promoter: promoter for bacteriophage T7 RNA polymerase
   6450..6476    +  misc_feature   MCS (fragment): pUC18/19 multiple cloning site
   6477..6512    +  misc_feature   bom (fragment): basis of mobility region from pBR322
   6538..7956    -  CDS            sacB: SACB_BACSU - Experimental evidence at protein level: Swiss-Prot protein existence level 1. From Bacillus subtilis (strain 168).
   7957..8329    -  promoter       sacB promoter (fragment): sacR; sacB promoter and control region
   8336..8377    +  terminator     λ tL3 terminator (fragment): transcription terminator tL3 from phage λ
