[The description below was written by a language model from this plasmid's Addgene catalogue record and pLannotate feature annotations shown in this document.]
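Description:
pGTPA-Gm is an 8.4 kb CRISPR-type bacterial plasmid built on the pACRISPR backbone. It supplies the guide RNA and transposon donor components of a Cas12k-guided (CRISPR-associated transposase) insertion system. It is an E. coli/Pseudomonas shuttle vector. A high-copy ColE1/pUC-type origin supports propagation in E. coli, while the pRO1600 oriV and its Rep protein allow replication in Pseudomonas aeruginosa. A TEM-type beta-lactamase (bla) under its own promoter provides ampicillin or carbenicillin selection in both hosts. The backbone also carries an f1 origin, fragments of the pBR322 bom region, and leftover cloning-vector elements (lac promoter/operator, lacZα fragment, T7 and SP6 promoters). In addition, it contains Bacillus subtilis sacB with its native promoter region, a standard sucrose counter-selection marker that is generally used to cure a plasmid after editing.

The payload begins with the constitutive synthetic J23119 promoter, which the record says drives the Cas12k gRNA. The spacer sequence is not specified, and the gRNA scaffold was not annotated in the feature table. Downstream lies the donor cassette, in which the gentamicin acetyltransferase gene (aacC1, GmR) is expressed from the class 1 integron Pc promoter, with a mutant FRT fragment nearby. The transposon end sequences that should flank this cargo are likewise not called out by the automated annotation. No Cas12k or transposase genes are annotated, so these proteins presumably come from a separate construct.

In use, guide-directed transposition would insert the gentamicin marker at the targeted genomic locus, so that integrants can be selected. The associated publication applies this to targeted genetic screening in bacteria.
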