Addgene plasmid #171527: pGTPA-Gm
Purpose: Plasmid contains the Cas12k gRNA and transposon donor cassette assembled with gentamycin-resistant gene
Depositing lab: Quanjiang Ji. Depositing organization: ShanghaiTech University. Publication: Targeted genetic screening in bacteria with a Cas12k-guided transposase. Chen W, Ren ZH, Tang N, Chai G, Zhang H, Zhang Y, Ma J, Wu Z, Shen X, Huang X, Luo GZ, Ji Q. Cell Rep. 2021 Aug 31;36(9):109635. doi: 10.1016/j.celrep.2021.109635. PubMed 34469724.
Backbone
  Vector backbone: pACRISPR
  Vector type: CRISPR
  Selectable markers: Carbenicillin; 50 ug/mL in E.coli and 150 ug/mL in Pseudomonas aeruginosa
Growth in bacteria
  Bacterial resistance: Ampicillin, 100 μg/mL
  Growth temperature: 37°C
  Growth strain: DH5alpha
  Copy number: High Copy
Gene/Insert
  Gene/Insert name: Cas12k gRNA, transposon donor cassette, gentamycin-resistant gene
  gRNA/shRNA sequence: Unpsecified
  Species: Synthetic
  Promoter: Constitutive promoter J23119
  Cloning method: Gibson Cloning
Terms and licenses: Academic/Nonprofit Terms; Industry Terms: Not Available to Industry
How to cite: pGTPA-Gm was a gift from Quanjiang Ji (Addgene plasmid # 171527 ; http://n2t.net/addgene:171527 ; RRID:Addgene_171527)
